Addgene plasmid #30712: pBS-F1-TTG
Depositing lab: Nathan Lawson & Scot Wolfe. Depositing organization: University of Massachusetts, Worcester. Publication: Evaluation and application of modularly assembled zinc-finger nucleases in zebrafish. Zhu C, Smith T, McNulty J, Rayla AL, Lakshmanan A, Siekmann AF, Buffardi M, Meng X, Shin J, Padmanabhan A, Cifuentes D, Giraldez AJ, Look AT, Epstein JA, Lawson ND, Wolfe SA. Development. 2011 Oct;138(20):4555-64. 10.1242/dev.066779 PubMed 21937602.
Backbone
  Vector backbone: pBlueScript II SK(+)
  Backbone size w/o insert (bp): 2877
  Vector type: Cloning vector
Growth in bacteria
  Bacterial resistance: Ampicillin, 100 μg/mL
  Growth temperature: 37°C
  Growth strain: DH5alpha
  Growth instructions: XL1Blue
  Copy number: High Copy
Gene/Insert
  Gene/Insert name: F1 TTG
  Insert size (bp): 276
  Cloning method: Restriction Enzyme; 5′ cloning site KpnI (not destroyed); 3′ cloning site XbalI (not destroyed)
  Sequencing primers: 5′ T7; 3′ T3
Terms and licenses: Academic/Nonprofit Terms; Industry Terms: Not Available to Industry
How to cite: pBS-F1-TTG was a gift from Nathan Lawson & Scot Wolfe (Addgene plasmid # 30712 ; http://n2t.net/addgene:30712 ; RRID:Addgene_30712)
