[The description below was written by a language model from this plasmid's Addgene catalogue record.]
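Description:
pBS-F1-TTG is a small bacterial cloning plasmid built on the pBlueScript II SK(+) backbone (about 2.9 kb without insert). It is maintained at high copy number in standard E. coli cloning strains and selected with ampicillin. As a pBluescript derivative, it would be expected to carry the usual phagemid features of that backbone, such as a ColE1-type origin, an f1 origin and T7/T3 promoter sites flanking the polylinker. No feature table accompanies the record, however, so these elements are inferred from the backbone name rather than documented, apart from the T7 and T3 sites listed as sequencing primer positions on either side of the insert.

The payload is a 276 bp fragment named "F1 TTG", cloned between KpnI and XbaI sites, both of which were preserved so the fragment can be excised again. The record does not describe the insert further. The associated publication concerns modularly assembled zinc-finger nucleases in zebrafish, so the name most plausibly denotes a zinc-finger module for the finger 1 position of an array that recognises the DNA triplet TTG. This reading is an interpretation of the name and not an explicit statement in the record. No eukaryotic promoter, tag, reporter or nuclease domain is listed, which suggests the plasmid is an archive or source clone and not an expression construct. It appears to be one member of a library of single-finger modules that can be cut out and combined with modules for other positions to build multi-finger DNA-binding domains, which are then moved into nuclease vectors for targeted gene disruption.
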