>Addgene plasmid #30712 | pBS-F1-TTG | depositor partial sequence | sequence record 14149 | Author sequence
GGTACCCGCCCATATGCTTGCCCTGTCGAGTCCTGTGACCGCCGCTTCAGTCGTTCTGACGCCCTGCGTA
AGCACATCCGTATCCACACCGGCCAGAAGCCCTTCCAGTGTCGCATCTGCATGCGTAACTTCAGTCGCTC
CAGCCACCTGACCACCCACATCAGGACCCACACAGGCGAGAAGCCTTTTGCATGCGACATTTGTGGGAGG
AAGTTTGCCAGGAGTGATGAACGCAAGAGGCATACCAAAATCCATACAGGTGAAAAGTAATCTAGA
