>Addgene plasmid #30712 | pBS-F1-TTG | addgene partial sequence | sequence record 36373 | T7 5'-TAATACGACTCACTATAGGG-3'
CTTGCCCTGTCGAGTCCTGTGACCGCCGCTTCAGTCGTTCTGACGCCCTGCGTAAGCACATCCGTATCCA
CACCGGCCAGAAGCCCTTCCAGTGTCGCATCTGCATGCGTAACTTCAGTCGCTCCAGCCACCTGACCACC
CACATCAGGACCCACACAGGCGAGAAGCCTTTTGCATGCGACATTTGTGGGAGGAAGTTTGCCAGGAGTG
ATGAACGCAAGAGGCATACCAAAATCCATACAGGTGAAAAGTAATCTAGAGCGGCCGCCACCGCGGTGGA
GCTCCAGCTTTTGTTCCCTTTAGTGAGGGTTAATTGCGCGCTTGGCGTAATCATGGTCATAGCTGTTTCC
TGTGTGAAATTGTTATCCGCTCACAATTCCACACAACATACGAGCCGGAAGCATAAAGTGTAAAGCCTGG
GGTGCCTAATGAGTGAGCTAACTCACATTAATTGCGTTGCGCTCACTGCCCGCTTTCCAGTCGGGAAACC
TGTCGTGCCAGCTGCATTAATGAATCGGCCAACGCGCGGGGAGAGGCGGTTTGCGTATTGGGCGCTCTTC
CGCTTCCTCGCTCACTGACTCGCTGCGCTCGGTCGTTCGGCTGCGGCGAGCGGTATCAGCTCACTCAAAG
GCGGTAATACGGTTATCCACAGAATCAGGGGATAACGCAGGAAAGAACATGTGAGCAAAAGGCCAGCAAA
AGGCCAGGAACCGTAAAAAGGCCGCGTTGCTGGCGTTTT
