>Addgene plasmid #30712 | pBS-F1-TTG | addgene partial sequence | sequence record 37040 | lac_promoter
AAACAGCTATGACCATGATTACGCCAAGCGCGCAATTAACCCTCACTAAAGGGAACAAAAGCTGGAGCTC
CACCGCGGTGGCGGCCGCTCTAGATTACTTTTCACCTGTATGGATTTTGGTATGCCTCTTGCGTTCATCA
CTCCTGGCAAACTTCCTCCCACAAATGTCGCATGCAAAAGGCTTCTCGCCTGTGTGGGTCCTGATGTGGG
TGGTCAGGTGGCTGGAGCGACTGAAGTTACGCATGCA
